>Addgene plasmid #43318 | II-CGAT | depositor partial sequence | sequence record 58583 | II-CGAT sequence 426 bps
CGTCTCGCTTAACCCCAGAGCAGGTCGTGGCGATCGCAAGCCACGACGGAGGAAAGCAAGCCTTGGAAAC
AGTACAGAGGCTGTTGCCTGTGCTGTGCCAAGCGCACGGACTCACCCCAGAGCAGGTCGTGGCAATCGCG
AGCAATAACGGCGGAAAACAGGCTTTGGAAACGGTGCAGAGGCTCCTTCCAGTGCTGTGCCAAGCGCACG
GCCTCACCCCAGAGCAGGTCGTGGCAATCGCCTCCAACATTGGCGGGAAACAGGCACTCGAGACTGTCCA
GCGCCTGCTTCCCGTGCTGTGCCAAGCGCACGGATTAACCCCAGAGCAGGTCGTGGCCATTGCCTCGAAT
GGAGGGGGCAAACAGGCGTTGGAAACCGTACAACGATTGCTGCCGGTGCTGTGCCAAGCGCACGGGCTCA
GAGACG
