>Addgene plasmid #43318 | II-CGAT | addgene partial sequence | sequence record 61867 | M13-F20 5'-TGTAAAACGACGGCCAGT-3'
AGGCGATTGGGCCCTCTAGATGCATGCTCGAGCGGCCGCCAGTGTGATGGATATCTGCAGAATTCGCCCT
TAGTATCTTTCCTGTGCCCACGTCTCTGAGCCCGTGCGCTTGGCACAGCACCGGCAGCAATCGTTGTACG
GTTTCCAACGCCTGTTTGCCCCCTCCATTCGAGGCAATGGCCACGACCTGCTCTGGGGTTAATCCGTGCG
CTTGGCACAGCACGGGAAGCAGGCGCTGGACAGTCTCGAGTGCCTGTTTCCCGCCAATGTTGGAGGCGAT
TGCCACGACCTGCTCTGGGGTGAGGCCGTGCGCTTGGCACAGCACTGGAAGGAGCCTCTGCACCGTTTCC
AAAGCCTGTTTTCCGCCGTTATTGCTCGCGATTGCCACGACCTGCTCTGGGGTGAGTCCGTGCGCTTGGC
ACAGCACAGGCAACAGCCTCTGTACTGTTTCCAAGGCTTGCTTTCCTCCGTCGTGGCTTGCGATCGCCAC
GACCTGCTCTGGGGTTAAGCGAGACGCGCTAGGACGGCATCTATATAAGGGCGAATTCCAGCACACTGGC
GGCCGTTACTAGTGGATCCGAGCTCGGTACCAAGCTTGGCGTAATCATGGTCATAGCTGTTTCCTGTGTG
AAATTGTTATCCGCTCACAATTCCACACAACATACGAGCCGGAAGCATAAAGTGTAAAGCCTGGGGTGCC
TAATGAGTGAGCTAACTCACATTAATTGCGTTGCGCTCACTGCCCGCTTTCCAGTCGGGAAACCTGTCGT
GCCAGCTGCATTAATGAATCGGCCAACGCGCGGGGAGAGGCGGTTTGCGTATTGGGCGCTCTTCCGCTTC
CTCGCTCACTGACTCGCTGCGCTCGGTCGTTCGGCTGCGGCGAGCGGTATCAGCTCACTCAAAGGCGGTA
ATACGGTTATCCACAGAATCAGGGGATAACGCAGGAAAGAACATGTGAGCAAAA
