[The description below was written by a language model from this plasmid's Addgene catalogue record.]
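Description:
II-CGAT is a bacterial cloning plasmid built on the commercial pCRII-TOPO backbone (about 4 kb without insert), into which a 426 bp synthetic fragment was introduced by TOPO cloning. It is a high-copy plasmid maintained in E. coli and carries dual selection, conferring resistance to both ampicillin and kanamycin. The insert sits between the T7 and M13-reverse priming sites of the backbone, which are the sites listed for sequence verification. No feature table is provided, so the exact arrangement of elements in the plasmid cannot be described beyond what the backbone name implies. The vector has no stated eukaryotic expression elements and serves purely as a storage and propagation vehicle for the fragment.

The record does not explicitly describe the function of the insert, but the plasmid was deposited in connection with a TALEN genome-editing system developed for generating human stem cell-based disease models. In that context, the name suggests a pre-assembled module of TAL effector repeats recognising the four-base sequence C-G-A-T, with the "II" prefix probably indicating the position this block occupies in an ordered, hierarchical assembly. The insert size is consistent with roughly four repeat units of about 100 bp each, although this interpretation is an inference from the name and size, not a recorded fact. Such library plasmids are typically used as building blocks: the multimer is excised or amplified and joined with other positional modules to build a full-length DNA-binding array, which is then placed in a separate nuclease expression vector. The record notes that distribution is limited to academic and nonprofit users.
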