Addgene plasmid #43318: II-CGAT
Depositing lab: Chad Cowan & Kiran Musunuru. Depositing organization: Harvard University. Publication: A TALEN Genome-Editing System for Generating Human Stem Cell-Based Disease Models. Ding Q, Lee YK, Schaefer EA, Peters DT, Veres A, Kim K, Kuperwasser N, Motola DL, Meissner TB, Hendriks WT, Trevisan M, Gupta RM, Moisan A, Banks E, Friesen M, Schinzel RT, Xia F, Tang A, Xia Y, Figueroa E, Wann A, Ahfeldt T, Daheron L, Zhang F, Rubin LL, Peng LF, Chung RT, Musunuru K, Cowan CA. Cell Stem Cell. 2012 Dec 12. pii: S1934-5909(12)00645-5. doi: 10.1016/j.stem.2012.11.011. PubMed 23246482.
Backbone
  Vector backbone: pCRII-TOPO
  Backbone manufacturer: Invitrogen
  Backbone size w/o insert (bp): 3973
  Vector type: Bacterial Cloning
Growth in bacteria
  Bacterial resistance: Ampicillin and Kanamycin, 100 & 50 μg/mL
  Growth temperature: 37°C
  Growth strain: Top10
  Copy number: High Copy
Gene/Insert
  Gene/Insert name: II-CGAT
  Species: Synthetic
  Insert size (bp): 426
  Cloning method: TOPO Cloning
  Sequencing primers: 5′ T7; 3′ M13-rev
Terms and licenses: Academic/Nonprofit Terms; Industry Terms: Not Available to Industry
How to cite: II-CGAT was a gift from Chad Cowan & Kiran Musunuru (Addgene plasmid # 43318 ; http://n2t.net/addgene:43318 ; RRID:Addgene_43318)
